Addgene plasmid #210871: pSL4369 (pEffector_TnpB2,ωRNA)
Purpose: Expresses GstTnpB2 and native ωRNA from constitutive promoters
Depositing lab: Samuel H. Sternberg. Depositing organization: Columbia University. Publication: Transposon-encoded nucleases use guide RNAs to promote their selfish spread. Meers C, Le HC, Pesari SR, Hoffmann FT, Walker MWG, Gezelle J, Tang S, Sternberg SH. Nature. 2023 Sep 27. doi: 10.1038/s41586-023-06597-1. PubMed 37758954.
Backbone
  Vector backbone: pCDFDuet-1
  Vector type: Bacterial Expression
Growth in bacteria
  Bacterial resistance: Spectinomycin, 50 μg/mL
  Growth temperature: 37°C
  Growth strain: DH5alpha
  Copy number: High Copy
Gene/Insert
  Gene/Insert name: GstTnpB2
  Species: Geobacillus Stearothermophilus
Terms and licenses: Academic/Nonprofit Terms; Industry Terms: Not Available to Industry
How to cite: pSL4369 (pEffector_TnpB2,ωRNA) was a gift from Samuel H. Sternberg (Addgene plasmid # 210871 ; http://n2t.net/addgene:210871 ; RRID:Addgene_210871)
