[The description below was written by a language model from this plasmid's Addgene catalogue record and pLannotate feature annotations shown in this document.]
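Description:
pSL4369 (pEffector_TnpB2,ωRNA) is a bacterial expression plasmid built on the pCDFDuet-1 backbone and designed to supply a transposon-encoded, RNA-guided nuclease together with its guide RNA in E. coli. It replicates from the CloDF13 (CDF) origin, which is compatible with plasmids carrying other common origins and so allows co-transformation with, for example, separate target or donor plasmids. Selection is by spectinomycin through the aadA aminoglycoside adenylyltransferase gene (SmR), driven by the bla promoter. The backbone also retains lacI with its native promoter. Short annotated matches to a CAP binding site, a tetracycline-resistance fragment and a SET1 tag fragment are probably backbone remnants or incidental hits rather than functional parts.

The payload is GstTnpB2, a TnpB homologue from Geobacillus stearothermophilus, plus its native ωRNA, the non-coding guide RNA that directs TnpB to complementary DNA targets. The feature table does not annotate either the TnpB coding sequence or the ωRNA, but it shows two reverse-strand units, each headed by a J23119-type constitutive synthetic promoter and closed by a T7 terminator. The unannotated gap of roughly 1.3 kb in the downstream unit would fit the nuclease gene, and the shorter gap of about 300 bp in the other would fit the ωRNA, although this assignment is inferred from the layout rather than stated. Both components are therefore expressed constitutively, in line with the recorded purpose, without IPTG induction or T7 RNA polymerase. The associated study concerns how transposon-encoded nucleases use guide RNAs to promote their own spread, and the "pEffector" name suggests the plasmid serves as the nuclease–guide source in such bacterial assays.
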