Features (pLannotate 1.2.2; 12 found; start..end, strand, type, name):
    134..872     +  rep_origin     CloDF13 ori: Plasmids containing the CloDF13 (CDF) origin of replication can be propagated in E. coli cells that contain additional plasmids with compatible origins.
    920..1011    +  promoter       AmpR promoter: bla
   1012..1803    +  CDS            SmR: aminoglycoside adenylyltransferase (Murphy, 1985); aadA; confers resistance to spectinomycin and streptomycin
   1974..2021    -  terminator     T7 terminator: transcription terminator for bacteriophage T7 RNA polymerase
   2029..2046    -  CDS            SET1 (fragment): solubility-enhancement tag derived from T7 phage gene 10B
   3346..3364    -  promoter       J23119(SpeI) promoter (fragment): bacterial promoter (Registry of Standard Biological Parts BBa J23119) modified to end with an SpeI site
   3382..3429    -  terminator     T7 terminator: transcription terminator for bacteriophage T7 RNA polymerase
   3727..3761    -  promoter       J23119 promoter: bacterial promoter (Registry of Standard Biological Parts BBa J23119)
   3767..3844    +  promoter       lacI promoter: lacI
   3845..4927    +  CDS            lacI: lac repressor; lacI; The lac repressor binds to the lac operator to inhibit transcription in E. coli. This inhibition can be relieved by adding lactose or isopropyl-β-D-thiogalactopyranoside (IPTG).
   4940..4961    +  protein_bind   CAP binding site: CAP binding activates transcription in the presence of cAMP. E. coli catabolite activator protein
   4976..37      +  CDS            TcR (fragment) (across the origin): tetracycline efflux protein; tet; confers resistance to tetracycline
>Addgene plasmid #210871 | pSL4369 (pEffector_TnpB2,ωRNA) | addgene full sequence | sequence record 418053 | Addgene NGS Result
CCAGTCAGCTCCTTCCGGTGGGCGCGGGGCATGACTAACATGAGAATTACAACTTATATCGTATGGGGCT
GACTTCAGGTGCTACATTTGAAGAGATAAATTGCACTGAAATCTAGAGCGGTTCAGTAGAAAAGATCAAA
GGATCTTCTTGAGATCCTTTTTTTCTGCGCGTAATCTTTTGCCCTGTAAACGAAAAAACCACCTGGGGAG
GTGGTTTGATCGAAGGTTAAGTCAGTTGGGGAACTGCTTAACCGTGGTAACTGGCTTTCGCAGAGCACAG
CAACCAAATCTGTCCTTCCAGTGTAGCCGGACTTTGGCGCACACTTCAAGAGCAACCGCGTGTTTAGCTA
AACAAATCCTCTGCGAACTCCCAGTTACCAATGGCTGCTGCCAGTGGCGTTTTACCGTGCTTTTCCGGGT
TGGACTCAAGTGAACAGTTACCGGATAAGGCGCAGCAGTCGGGCTGAACGGGGAGTTCTTGCTTACAGCC
CAGCTTGGAGCGAACGACCTACACCGAGCCGAGATACCAGTGTGTGAGCTATGAGAAAGCGCCACACTTC
CCGTAAGGGAGAAAGGCGGAACAGGTATCCGGTAAACGGCAGGGTCGGAACAGGAGAGCGCAAGAGGGAG
CGACCCGCCGGAAACGGTGGGGATCTTTAAGTCCTGTCGGGTTTCGCCCGTACTGTCAGATTCATGGTTG
AGCCTCACGGCTCCCACAGATGCACCGGAAAAGCGTCTGTTTATGTGAACTCTGGCAGGAGGGCGGAGCC
TATGGAAAAACGCCACCGGCGCGGCCCTGCTGTTTTGCCTCACATGTTAGTCCCCTGCTTATCCACGGAA
TCTGTGGGTAACTTTGTATGTGTCCGCAGCGCCCGCCGCAGTCTCACGCCCGGAGCGTAGCGACCGAGTG
AGCTAGCTATTTGTTTATTTTTCTAAATACATTCAAATATGTATCCGCTCATGAGACAATAACCCTGATA
AATGCTTCAATAATATTGAAAAAGGAAGAGTATGAGGGAAGCGGTGATCGCCGAAGTATCGACTCAACTA
TCAGAGGTAGTTGGCGTCATCGAGCGCCATCTCGAACCGACGTTGCTGGCCGTACATTTGTACGGCTCCG
CAGTGGATGGCGGCCTGAAGCCACACAGTGATATTGATTTGCTGGTTACGGTGACCGTAAGGCTTGATGA
AACAACGCGGCGAGCTTTGATCAACGACCTTTTGGAAACTTCGGCTTCCCCTGGAGAGAGCGAGATTCTC
CGCGCTGTAGAAGTCACCATTGTTGTGCACGACGACATCATTCCGTGGCGTTATCCAGCTAAGCGCGAAC
TGCAATTTGGAGAATGGCAGCGCAATGACATTCTTGCAGGTATCTTCGAGCCAGCCACGATCGACATTGA
TCTGGCTATCTTGCTGACAAAAGCAAGAGAACATAGCGTTGCCTTGGTAGGTCCAGCGGCGGAGGAACTC
TTTGATCCGGTTCCTGAACAGGATCTATTTGAGGCGCTAAATGAAACCTTAACGCTATGGAACTCGCCGC
CCGACTGGGCTGGCGATGAGCGAAATGTAGTGCTTACGTTGTCCCGCATTTGGTACAGCGCAGTAACCGG
CAAAATCGCGCCGAAGGATGTCGCTGCCGACTGGGCAATGGAGCGCCTGCCGGCCCAGTATCAGCCCGTC
ATACTTGAAGCTAGACAGGCTTATCTTGGACAAGAAGAAGATCGCTTGGCCTCGCGCGCAGATCAGTTGG
AAGAATTTGTCCACTACGTGAAAGGCGAGATCACCAAGGTAGTCGGCAAATAATGTCTAACAATTCGTTC
AAGCCGAGGGGCCGCAAGATCCGGCCACGATGACCCGGTCGTCGGTTCAGGGCAGGGTCGTTAAATAGCC
GCTTATGTCTATTGCTGGTTTACCGGTTTATTGACTACCGGAAGCAGTGTGACCGTGTGCTTCTCAAATG
CCTGAGGTTTCAGCAAAAAACCCCTCAAGACCCGTTTAGAGGCCCCAAGGGGTTATGCTAGTTATTGCTC
AGCGGTGGCAGCAGCCTAGGTTATCACGCGATGCGAATACGTTGCGGGGTGTCTACCTCACCAGAACTGC
ACAAGACAGACAAATCAACAGCCTTGCTTTTTTTTAAAATATTCAATGCCCCATTCACGTCTGCGTTAAT
AAGTTTTCCTGATTTAGTGCGATACAGGCCGCGCTTAATGCGCTTACCAGAAAATTTGTACTCTTTGGGA
TTATCCGCGTTGTATTCGGGGATTTCATCTCCATCAAAAAACGACGCTTGACTTGTATACGACTCTTCTT
GCTTCAAAAACTCGATCCCATAGAACTCACAAAGGTATTCTAACTTCTCCTTAATGTTTCCAAGAGGGAT
ATTGACGAAGTTTTGGTTGGTTTTCTTGCCCAAATTCATGTTGCGCTGCCATGTTTCGGCGTACCCGATT
ACCAGCTTGCCAATTTGATTTTCGATACAGTAGTTAATGATATAGCGGCAGGTCTTATTGATATAGTCGT
TCACCTTGTTATTACGATTCATCGCAAGCAGTGCTTGTTTACGCGTGGTTCCCTTAATCTTCTGTTTATC
TTTAATAGACTGCAAGCGAGCGTTTTCCTTATTGAACCATTGGTTGATAGATTTAAGACGACGGCCGTCA
ATAATGAAAGAACGTCCGTCTGAGGTTACACATGTAGCCAAGTTATTAAGCCCCAAGTCAATCGCAAGCG
CCTTCTGATCATTAAGTTCGCGCTGATCTTCAGGCATTTCGTACTTGTACTGGATCTCGAAGAAACGTGC
ATGGTGTTTCGGAATGATTTCGATCTGCTTAATCTTTTTATCAAGTAACACTGGTGGAATAGTGATTGTA
ATGGGCTTATGTGTCTTTTTGAATAAGCGAGAGTATGGAATCGTGAACTTATTTCCGTCAATGCGGATTT
GGCCGATGATTAACGAATGGAAACCGTCTTTCTTTAAGTATTTGGGAATCGAGATTGCTTTATGGTCGTA
TTTACCTTGTTTGGCAAGCGAAATAAGACCGAAGAAACTTTTGAAGGCTTCATTTACTTTTTTCAAGATT
TGTTGAGCCATGTTCGAGTTCAGTAACTTGTAGTTTTCATTAGTCTTCGCCAAGTGATAGTTCTTTTCGT
AATTTAAGAACTCCTTATGCTCAAAATAGTACTGACGTACGTTGTAAAGGCCAACGTTGTACATGTTTTT
GGCAATATGGCACAACTCACGCAGTGTCAGGTACTCTTCCTTCGTCAACCCATTAAGCTGCTGCTTGATG
CAAAAATAGCCCATGGTATATCTCCTTGGTACCGTATATCTCCACGCTAGCATAGTACCTAGGACTGAGC
TAGCCGTAAAATCGACTTCAGCAAAAAACCCCTCAAGACCCGTTTAGAGGCCCCAAGGGGTTATGCTAGT
TATTGCGGCCGCGAGCTATCATACCATAAAGCAACGCATGGTGAACCACTTGTCCGTGAACTACCCCCAC
TTAATTTTCTAGCGAAAATTTGAAGTGGGGGCTTCCAAAGAAGTTTGACTGCTTCAAGCAATCCTTATTC
TTTGAGGCGTGTCCACTTCGCCGCTAGAGCATAAGACACTCAGGTCTACAGCTTTACTTTTCTTTAAGAT
GTTTAATGCGCCATTGACATCAGCATTAATTAGTTTGCCAGACTTTGTTCGATACAAGCCGCGCTTAACT
CGAGGTATATCTCCACGCTAGCATTATACCTAGGACTGAGCTAGCTGTCAATCCCGGACACCATCGAATG
GCGCAAAACCTTTCGCGGTATGGCATGATAGCGCCCGGAAGAGAGTCAATTCAGGGTGGTGAATGTGAAA
CCAGTAACGTTATACGATGTCGCAGAGTATGCCGGTGTCTCTTATCAGACCGTTTCCCGCGTGGTGAACC
AGGCCAGCCACGTTTCTGCGAAAACGCGGGAAAAAGTGGAAGCGGCGATGGCGGAGCTGAATTACATTCC
CAACCGCGTGGCACAACAACTGGCGGGCAAACAGTCGTTGCTGATTGGCGTTGCCACCTCCAGTCTGGCC
CTGCACGCGCCGTCGCAAATTGTCGCGGCGATTAAATCTCGCGCCGATCAACTGGGTGCCAGCGTGGTGG
TGTCGATGGTAGAACGAAGCGGCGTCGAAGCCTGTAAAGCGGCGGTGCACAATCTTCTCGCGCAACGCGT
CAGTGGGCTGATCATTAACTATCCGCTGGATGACCAGGATGCCATTGCTGTGGAAGCTGCCTGCACTAAT
GTTCCGGCGTTATTTCTTGATGTCTCTGACCAGACACCCATCAACAGTATTATTTTCTCCCATGAAGACG
GTACGCGACTGGGCGTGGAGCATCTGGTCGCATTGGGTCACCAGCAAATCGCGCTGTTAGCGGGCCCATT
AAGTTCTGTCTCGGCGCGTCTGCGTCTGGCTGGCTGGCATAAATATCTCACTCGCAATCAAATTCAGCCG
ATAGCGGAACGGGAAGGCGACTGGAGTGCCATGTCCGGTTTTCAACAAACCATGCAAATGCTGAATGAGG
GCATCGTTCCCACTGCGATGCTGGTTGCCAACGATCAGATGGCGCTGGGCGCAATGCGCGCCATTACCGA
GTCCGGGCTGCGCGTTGGTGCGGACATCTCGGTAGTGGGATACGACGATACCGAAGACAGCTCATGTTAT
ATCCCGCCGTTAACCACCATCAAACAGGATTTTCGCCTGCTGGGGCAAACCAGCGTGGACCGCTTGCTGC
AACTCTCTCAGGGCCAGGCGGTGAAGGGCAATCAGCTGTTGCCCGTCTCACTGGTGAAAAGAAAAACCAC
CCTGGCGCCCAATACGCAAACCGCCTCTCCCCGCGCGTTGGCCGATTCATTAATGCAGCTGGCACGACAG
GTTTCCCGACTGGAAAGCGGGCAGTGAGCGCAACGCAATTAATGTAAGTTAGCTCACTCATTAGGCACCG
GGATCTCGACCGATGCCCTTGAGAGCCTTCAAC
